>Addgene plasmid #164919 | MSCVpic2neo-EGFP-p16 shRNA | addgene full sequence | sequence record 333636 | Addgene NGS Result
TGAAAGACCCCACCTGTAGGTTTGGCAAGCTAGCTTAAGTAACGCCATTTTGCAAGGCATGGAAAATACA
TAACTGAGAATAGAGAAGTTCAGATCAAGGTTAGGAACAGAGAGACAGCAGAATATGGGCCAAACAGGAT
ATCTGTGGTAAGCAGTTCCTGCCCCGGCTCAGGGCCAAGAACAGATGGTCCCCAGATGCGGTCCCGCCCT
CAGCAGTTTCTAGAGAACCATCAGATGTTTCCAGGGTGCCCCAAGGACCTGAAATGACCCTGTGCCTTAT
TTGAACTAACCAATCAGTTCGCTTCTCGCTTCTGTTCGCGCGCTTCTGCTCCCCGAGCTCAATAAAAGAG
CCCACAACCCCTCACTCGGCGCGCCAGTCCTCCGATAGACTGCGTCGCCCGGGTACCCGTATTCCCAATA
AAGCCTCTTGCTGTTTGCATCCGAATCGTGGACTCGCTGATCCTTGGGAGGGTCTCCTCAGATTGATTGA
CTGCCCACCTCGGGGGTCTTTCATTTGGAGGTTCCACCGAGATTTGGAGACCCCTGCCCAGGGACCACCG
ACCCCCCCGCCGGGAGGTAAGCTGGCCAGCGGTCGTTTCGTGTCTGTCTCTGTCTTTGTGCGTGTTTGTG
CCGGCATCTAATGTTTGCGCCTGCGTCTGTACTAGTTAGCTAACTAGCTCTGTATCTGGCGGACCCGTGG
TGGAACTGACGAGTTCTGAACACCCGGCCGCAACCCTGGGAGACGTCCCAGGGACTTTGGGGGCCGTTTT
TGTGGCCCGACCTGAGGAAGGGAGTCGATGTGGAATCCGACCCCGTCAGGATATGTGGTTCTGGTAGGAG
ACGAGAACCTAAAACAGTTCCCGCCTCCGTCTGAATTTTTGCTTTCGGTTTGGAACCGAAGCCGCGCGTC
TTGTCTGCTGCAGCGCTGCAGCATCGTTCTGTGTTGTCTCTGTCTGACTGTGTTTCTGTATTTGTCTGAA
AATTAGGGCCAGACTGTTACCACTCCCTTAAGTTTGACCTTAGGTCACTGGAAAGATGTCGAGCGGATCG
CTCACAACCAGTCGGTAGATGTCAAGAAGAGACGTTGGGTTACCTTCTGCTCTGCAGAATGGCCAACCTT
TAACGTCGGATGGCCGCGAGACGGCACCTTTAACCGAGACCTCATCACCCAGGTTAAGATCAAGGTCTTT
TCACCTGGCCCGCATGGACACCCAGACCAGGTCCCCTACATCGTGACCTGGGAAGCCTTGGCTTTTGACC
CCCCTCCCTGGGTCAAGCCCTTTGTACACCCTAAGCCTCCGCCTCCTCTTCCTCCATCCGCCCCGTCTCT
CCCCCTTGAACCTCCTCGTTCGACCCCGCCTCGATCCTCCCTTTATCCAGCCCTCACTCCTTCTCTAGGC
GCCGGAATTAGATCTCTCGACTAGGGATAACAGGGTAATTGTTTGAATGAGGCTTCAGTACTTTACAGAA
TCGTTGCCTGCACATCTTGGAAACACTTGCTGGGATTACTTCTTCAGGTTAACCCAACAGAAGGCTCGAG
AAGGTATATTGCTGTTGACAGTGAGCGACTCGGGAAACTTAGATCATCATAGTGAAGCCACAGATGTATG
ATGATCTAAGTTTCCCGAGGTGCCTACTGCCTCGGAATTCAAGGGGCTACTTTAGGAGCAATTATCTTGT
TTACTAAAACTGAATACCTTGCTATCTCTTTGATACATTTTTACAAAGCTGAATTAAAATGGTATAAATT
AAATCACTTTTTTCAATTGGAAGACTAATGCGTTTAAACACGCGGCGACGCGTCGATGGCTCCGGTGCCC
GTCAGTGGGCAGAGCGCACATCGCCCACAGTCCCCGAGAAGTTGGGGGGAGGGGTCGGCAATTGAACCGG
TGCCTAGAGAAGGTGGCGCGGGGTAAACTGGGAAAGTGATGTCGTGTACTGGCTCCGCCTTTTTCCCGAG
GGTGGGGGAGAACCGTATATAAGTGCAGTAGTCGCCGTGAACGTTCTTTTTCGCAACGGGTTTGCCGCCA
GAACACAGGTGTCGTGACGCGGGCCGGCCCGCCACCATGGTGAGCAAGGGCGAGGAGCTGTTCACCGGGG
TGGTGCCCATCCTGGTCGAGCTGGACGGCGACGTAAACGGCCACAAGTTCAGCGTGTCCGGCGAGGGCGA
GGGCGATGCCACCTACGGCAAGCTGACCCTGAAGTTCATCTGCACCACCGGCAAGCTGCCCGTGCCCTGG
CCCACCCTCGTGACCACCCTGACCTACGGCGTGCAGTGCTTCAGCCGCTACCCCGACCACATGAAGCAGC
ACGACTTCTTCAAGTCCGCCATGCCCGAAGGCTACGTCCAGGAGCGCACCATCTTCTTCAAGGACGACGG
CAACTACAAGACCCGCGCCGAGGTGAAGTTCGAGGGCGACACCCTGGTGAACCGCATCGAGCTGAAGGGC
ATCGACTTCAAGGAGGACGGCAACATCCTGGGGCACAAGCTGGAGTACAACTACAACAGCCACAACGTCT
ATATCATGGCCGACAAGCAGAAGAACGGCATCAAGGTGAACTTCAAGATCCGCCACAACATCGAGGACGG
CAGCGTGCAGCTCGCCGACCACTACCAGCAGAACACCCCCATCGGCGACGGCCCCGTGCTGCTGCCCGAC
AACCACTACCTGAGCACCCAGTCCGCCCTGAGCAAAGACCCCAACGAGAAGCGCGATCACATGGTCCTGC
TGGAGTTCGTGACCGCCGCCGGGATCACTCTCGGCATGGACGTGCTGTACAAGTAGGCGGCCGCCCTGCA
GGCCCCTCTCCCTCCCCCCCCCCTAACGTTACTGGCCGAAGCCGCTTGGAATAAGGCCGGTGTGCGTTTG
TCTATATGTTATTTTCCACCATATTGCCGTCTTTTGGCAATGTGAGGGCCCGGAAACCTGGCCCTGTCTT
CTTGACGAGCATTCCTAGGGGTCTTTCCCCTCTCGCCAAAGGAATGCAAGGTCTGTTGAATGTCGTGAAG
GAAGCAGTTCCTCTGGAAGCTTCTTGAAGACAAACAACGTCTGTAGCGACCCTTTGCAGGCAGCGGAACC
CCCCACCTGGCGACAGGTGCCTCTGCGGCCAAAAGCCACGTGTATAAGATACACCTGCAAAGGCGGCACA
ACCCCAGTGCCACGTTGTGAGTTGGATAGTTGTGGAAAGAGTCAAATGGCTCTCCTCAAGCGTATTCAAC
AAGGGGCTGAAGGATGCCCAGAAGGTACCCCATTGTATGGGATCTGATCTGGGGCCTCGGTACACATGCT
TTACATGTGTTTAGTCGAGGTTAAAAAAACGTCTAGGCCCCCCGAACCACGGGGACGTGGTTTTCCTTTG
AAAAACACGATGATAATATGGCCACATTAATTAATGGGATCGGCCATTGAACAAGATGGATTGCACGCAG
GTTCTCCGGCCGCTTGGGTGGAGAGGCTATTCGGCTATGACTGGGCACAACAGACAATCGGCTGCTCTGA
TGCCGCCGTGTTCCGGCTGTCAGCGCAGGGGCGCCCGGTTCTTTTTGTCAAGACCGACCTGTCCGGTGCC
CTGAATGAACTGCAAGACGAGGCAGCGCGGCTATCGTGGCTGGCCACGACGGGCGTTCCTTGCGCAGCTG
TGCTCGACGTTGTCACTGAAGCGGGAAGGGACTGGCTGCTATTGGGCGAAGTGCCGGGGCAGGATCTCCT
GTCATCTCACCTTGCTCCTGCCGAGAAAGTATCCATCATGGCTGATGCAATGCGGCGGCTGCATACGCTT
GATCCGGCTACCTGCCCATTCGACCACCAAGCGAAACATCGCATCGAGCGAGCACGTACTCGGATGGAAG
CCGGTCTTGTCGATCAGGATGATCTGGACGAAGAGCATCAGGGGCTCGCGCCAGCCGAACTGTTCGCCAG
GCTCAAGGCGAGCATGCCCGACGGCGAGGATCTCGTCGTGACCCATGGCGATGCCTGCTTGCCGAATATC
ATGGTGGAAAATGGCCGCTTTTCTGGATTCATCGACTGTGGCCGGCTGGGTGTGGCGGACCGCTATCAGG
ACATAGCGTTGGCTACCCGTGATATTGCTGAAGAGCTTGGCGGCGAATGGGCTGACCGCTTCCTCGTGCT
TTACGGTATCGCCGCTCCCGATTCGCAGCGCATCGCCTTCTATCGCCTTCTTGACGAGTTCTTCTGAATC
GATAAAATAAAAGATTTTATTTAGTCTCCAGAAAAAGGGGGGAATGAAAGACCCCACCTGTAGGTTTGGC
AAGCTAGCTTAAGTAACGCCATTTTGCAAGGCATGGAAAATACATAACTGAGAATAGAGAAGTTCAGATC
AAGGTTAGGAACAGAGAGACAGCAGAATATGGGCCAAACAGGATATCTGTGGTAAGCAGTTCCTGCCCCG
GCTCAGGGCCAAGAACAGATGGTCCCCAGATGCGGTCCCGCCCTCAGCAGTTTCTAGAGAACCATCAGAT
GTTTCCAGGGTGCCCCAAGGACCTGAAATGACCCTGTGCCTTATTTGAACTAACCAATCAGTTCGCTTCT
CGCTTCTGTTCGCGCGCTTCTGCTCCCCGAGCTCAATAAAAGAGCCCACAACCCCTCACTCGGCGCGCCA
GTCCTCCGATAGACTGCGTCGCCCGGGTACCCGTGTATCCAATAAACCCTCTTGCAGTTGCATCCGACTT
GTGGTCTCGCTGTTCCTTGGGAGGGTCTCCTCTGAGTGATTGACTACCCGTCAGCGGGGGTCTTTCATGG
GTAACAGTTTCTTGAAGTTGGAGAACAACATTCTGAGGGTAGGAGTCGAATATTAAGTAATCCTGACTCA
ATTAGCCACTGTTTTGAATCCACATACTCCAATACTCCTGAAATAGTTCATTATGGACAGCGCAGAAAGA
GCTGGGGAGAATTGTGAAATTGTTATCCGCTCACAATTCCACACAACATACGAGCCGGAAGCATAAAGTG
TAAAGCCTGGGGTGCCTAATGAGTGAGCTAACTCACATTAATTGCGTTGCGCTCACTGCCCGCTTTCCAG
TCGGGAAACCTGTCGTGCCAGCTGCATTAATGAATCGGCCAACGCGCGGGGAGAGGCGGTTTGCGTATTG
GGCGCTCTTCCGCTTCCTCGCTCACTGACTCGCTGCGCTCGGTCGTTCGGCTGCGGCGAGCGGTATCAGC
TCACTCAAAGGCGGTAATACGGTTATCCACAGAATCAGGGGATAACGCAGGAAAGAACATGTGAGCAAAA
GGCCAGCAAAAGGCCAGGAACCGTAAAAAGGCCGCGTTGCTGGCGTTTTTCCATAGGCTCCGCCCCCCTG
ACGAGCATCACAAAAATCGACGCTCAAGTCAGAGGTGGCGAAACCCGACAGGACTATAAAGATACCAGGC
GTTTCCCCCTGGAAGCTCCCTCGTGCGCTCTCCTGTTCCGACCCTGCCGCTTACCGGATACCTGTCCGCC
TTTCTCCCTTCGGGAAGCGTGGCGCTTTCTCATAGCTCACGCTGTAGGTATCTCAGTTCGGTGTAGGTCG
TTCGCTCCAAGCTGGGCTGTGTGCACGAACCCCCCGTTCAGCCCGACCGCTGCGCCTTATCCGGTAACTA
TCGTCTTGAGTCCAACCCGGTAAGACACGACTTATCGCCACTGGCAGCAGCCACTGGTAACAGGATTAGC
AGAGCGAGGTATGTAGGCGGTGCTACAGAGTTCTTGAAGTGGTGGCCTAACTACGGCTACACTAGAAGAA
CAGTATTTGGTATCTGCGCTCTGCTGAAGCCAGTTACCTTCGGAAAAAGAGTTGGTAGCTCTTGATCCGG
CAAACAAACCACCGCTGGTAGCGGTGGTTTTTTTGTTTGCAAGCAGCAGATTACGCGCAGAAAAAAAGGA
TCTCAAGAAGATCCTTTGATCTTTTCTACGGGGTCTGACGCTCAGTGGAACGAAAACTCACGTTAAGGGA
TTTTGGTCATGAGATTATCAAAAAGGATCTTCACCTAGATCCTTTTAAATTAAAAATGAAGTTTTAAATC
AATCTAAAGTATATATGAGTAAACTTGGTCTGACAGTTACCAATGCTTAATCAGTGAGGCACCTATCTCA
GCGATCTGTCTATTTCGTTCATCCATAGTTGCCTGACTCCCCGTCGTGTAGATAACTACGATACGGGAGG
GCTTACCATCTGGCCCCAGTGCTGCAATGATACCGCGAGACCCACGCTCACCGGCTCCAGATTTATCAGC
AATAAACCAGCCAGCCGGAAGGGCCGAGCGCAGAAGTGGTCCTGCAACTTTATCCGCCTCCATCCAGTCT
ATTAATTGTTGCCGGGAAGCTAGAGTAAGTAGTTCGCCAGTTAATAGTTTGCGCAACGTTGTTGCCATTG
CTACAGGCATCGTGGTGTCACGCTCGTCGTTTGGTATGGCTTCATTCAGCTCCGGTTCCCAACGATCAAG
GCGAGTTACATGATCCCCCATGTTGTGCAAAAAAGCGGTTAGCTCCTTCGGTCCTCCGATCGTTGTCAGA
AGTAAGTTGGCCGCAGTGTTATCACTCATGGTTATGGCAGCACTGCATAATTCTCTTACTGTCATGCCAT
CCGTAAGATGCTTTTCTGTGACTGGTGAGTACTCAACCAAGTCATTCTGAGAATAGTGTATGCGGCGACC
GAGTTGCTCTTGCCCGGCGTCAATACGGGATAATACCGCGCCACATAGCAGAACTTTAAAAGTGCTCATC
ATTGGAAAACGTTCTTCGGGGCGAAAACTCTCAAGGATCTTACCGCTGTTGAGATCCAGTTCGATGTAAC
CCACTCGTGCACCCAACTGATCTTCAGCATCTTTTACTTTCACCAGCGTTTCTGGGTGAGCAAAAACAGG
AAGGCAAAATGCCGCAAAAAAGGGAATAAGGGCGACACGGAAATGTTGAATACTCATACTCTTCCTTTTT
CAATATTATTGAAGCATTTATCAGGGTTATTGTCTCATGAGCGGATACATATTTGAATGTATTTAGAAAA
ATAAACAAATAGGGGTTCCGCGCACATTTCCCCGAAAAGTGCCACCTGACGTCTAAGAAACCATTATTAT
CATGACATTAACCTATAAAAATAGGCGTATCACGAGGCCCTTTCGTCTCGCGCGTTTCGGTGATGACGGT
GAAAACCTCTGACACATGCAGCTCCCGGAGACGGTCACAGCTTGTCTGTAAGCGGATGCCGGGAGCAGAC
AAGCCCGTCAGGGCGCGTCAGCGGGTGTTGGCGGGTGTCGGGGCTGGCTTAACTATGCGGCATCAGAGCA
GATTGTACTGAGAGTGCACCATATGCGGTGTGAAATACCGCACAGATGCGTAAGGAGAAAATACCGCATC
AGGCGCCATTCGCCATTCAGGCTGCGCAACTGTTGGGAAGGGCGATCGGTGCGGGCCTCTTCGCTATTAC
GCCAGCTGGCGAAAGGGGGATGTGCTGCAAGGCGATTAAGTTGGGTAACGCCAGGGTTTTCCCAGTCACG
ACGTTGTAAAACGACGGCGCAAGGAATGGTGCATGCAAGGAGATGGCGCCCAACAGTCCCCCGGCCACGG
GGCCTGCCACCATACCCACGCCGAAACAAGCGCTCATGAGCCCGAAGTGGCGAGCCCGATCTTCCCCATC
GGTGATGTCGGCGATATAGGCGCCAGCAACCGCACCTGTGGCGCCGGTGATGCCGGCCACGATGCGTCCG
GCGTAGAGGCGATTAGTCCAATTTGTTAAAGACAGGATATCAGTGGTCCAGGCTCTAGTTTTGACTCAAC
AATATCACCAGCTGAAGCCTATAGAGTACGAGCCATAGATAAAATAAAAGATTTTATTTAGTCTCCAGAA
AAAGGGGGGAA
Features (pLannotate 1.2.2; 22 found; start..end, strand, type, name):
    579..920     +  misc_feature   MESV Ψ: packaging signal of murine embryonic stem cell virus
    987..1403    +  CDS            gag (truncated): truncated Moloney murine leukemia virus (MMLV) gag gene lacking the start codon
   1443..1536    +  ncRNA          5' miR-30a: sequence upstream of the 71-nt precursor of the human miR-30a microRNA (Zeng et al., 2002) miRNA
   1648..1760    +  ncRNA          3' miR-30a: sequence downstream of the 71-nt precursor of the human miR-30a microRNA (Zeng et al., 2002) miRNA
   1827..2038    +  promoter       EF-1α core promoter: core promoter for human elongation factor EF-1α
   2067..2785    +  CDS            EGFP (fragment): the original enhanced GFP (Yang et al., 1996) mammalian codon-optimized
   2803..3386    +  misc_feature   IRES2: internal ribosome entry site (IRES) of the encephalomyocarditis virus (EMCV)
   3394..4197    +  CDS            NeoR/KanR: aminoglycoside phosphotransferase from Tn5; aph(3')-II (or nptII); confers resistance to neomycin, kanamycin, and G418 (Geneticin®)
   4244..4758    +  LTR            3' LTR: 3' long terminal repeat from murine embryonic stem cell virus
   4920..4936    -  protein_bind   lac operator: The lac repressor binds to the lac operator to inhibit transcription in E. coli. This inhibition can be relieved by adding lactose or isopropyl-β-D-thiogalactopyranoside (IPTG). lac repressor encoded by lacI
   4944..4974    -  promoter       lac promoter: promoter for the E. coli lac operon
   4989..5010    -  protein_bind   CAP binding site: CAP binding activates transcription in the presence of cAMP. E. coli catabolite activator protein
   5023..5115    -  CDS            lacI (fragment): lac repressor; lacI; The lac repressor binds to the lac operator to inhibit transcription in E. coli. This inhibition can be relieved by adding lactose or isopropyl-β-D-thiogalactopyranoside (IPTG).
   5298..5886    -  rep_origin     ori: high-copy-number ColE1/pMB1/pBR322/pUC origin of replication
   6057..6917    -  CDS            AmpR: β-lactamase; bla; confers resistance to ampicillin, carbenicillin, and related antibiotics
   6918..7022    -  promoter       AmpR promoter: bla
   7117..7152    +  CDS            rop (fragment): Rop protein, which maintains plasmids at low copy number; rop
   7254..7353    +  misc_feature   bom (fragment): basis of mobility region from pBR322
   7359..7508    -  CDS            lacZα (fragment): LacZα fragment of β-galactosidase; lacZ fragment
   7508..7709    -  CDS            TcR (fragment): tetracycline efflux protein; tet; confers resistance to tetracycline
   7710..7808    +  CDS            env (fragment): murine leukemia virus gPr80 envelope polyprotein precursor; env; proteolytically cleaved into gp70SU and p15TM subunits
   7850..515     +  LTR            5' LTR (across the origin): 5' long terminal repeat from murine embryonic stem cell virus
