[The description below was written by a language model from this plasmid's Addgene catalogue record and pLannotate feature annotations shown in this document.]
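Description:
MSCVpic2neo-EGFP-p16 shRNA is a gammaretroviral transfer vector built on the MSCVpic2 backbone, designed to deliver a fluorescent reporter and a knockdown cassette against human CDKN2A (p16) into mammalian cells in a single integration event. In bacteria it is maintained as a high-copy plasmid through a ColE1/pUC-type origin and selected with ampicillin via the β-lactamase gene. The remaining bacterial annotations (short lacI, lacZα, rop, bom and TcR fragments, and the lac promoter/operator) are backbone remnants with no apparent role. The catalogue lists a total size of 7,882 bp, while the sequenced record annotated here is 7,851 nt, a small discrepancy the record does not explain.

The viral portion is framed by murine embryonic stem cell virus 5′ and 3′ LTRs, with the MESV Ψ packaging signal and a truncated, start-codon-less MMLV gag segment that let the genomic RNA be encapsidated when gag, pol and env are supplied in trans by packaging cells. Downstream sit 5′ and 3′ miR-30a flanking sequences. The 22-nt p16 targeting sequence was cloned between them through XhoI and EcoRI sites, so the hairpin is presented as a microRNA-like precursor for processing by the endogenous RNAi machinery. No dedicated promoter is annotated upstream of it, which suggests expression from the LTR-driven transcript, though the record does not state this. An EF-1α core promoter then drives EGFP (inserted FseI to NotI), followed by an EMCV IRES and the neomycin phosphotransferase gene. This bicistronic message allows transduced cells to be both visualised by fluorescence and selected with G418. The associated publication concerns one-step immortalization of primary human airway epithelial cells, where p16 silencing would be relevant. EGFP may occupy the cDNA position as a control, but this is not stated.
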