Addgene plasmid #164919: MSCVpic2neo-EGFP-p16 shRNA
Purpose: Expresses EGFP cDNA and p16 shRNA in mammalian cells
Depositing lab: Ji Luo. Depositing organization: National Cancer Institute (NCI). Publication: One-step immortalization of primary human airway epithelial cells capable of oncogenic transformation. Smith JL, Lee LC, Read A, Li Q, Yu B, Lee CS, Luo J. Cell Biosci. 2016 Nov 11;6:57. doi: 10.1186/s13578-016-0122-6. eCollection 2016. PubMed 27891214.
Backbone
  Vector backbone: MSCVpic2
  Backbone size w/o insert (bp): 7140
  Total vector size (bp): 7882
  Vector type: Retroviral
  Selectable markers: Neomycin (select with G418)
Growth in bacteria
  Bacterial resistance: Ampicillin, 100 μg/mL
  Growth temperature: 37°C
  Growth strain: NEB Stable
  Copy number: High Copy
Gene/Insert 1
  Gene/Insert name: Enhanced green fluorescent protein (alt name: EGFP)
  Species: Synthetic
  Insert size (bp): 720
  Cloning method: Restriction Enzyme; 5′ cloning site FseI (unknown if destroyed); 3′ cloning site NotI (unknown if destroyed)
  Sequencing primers: 5′ atggtgagcaagggcgagga
Gene/Insert 2
  Gene/Insert name: CDKN2A (alt name: p16)
  Species: H. sapiens (human)
  Insert size (bp): 22
  GenBank ID: NM_000077.5
  Entrez Gene: CDKN2A (a.k.a. ARF, CAI2, CDK4I, CDKN2, CMM2, INK4, INK4A, MLM, MTS-1, MTS1, P14, P14ARF, P16, P16-INK4A, P16INK4, P16INK4A, P19, P19ARF, TP16)
  Cloning method: Restriction Enzyme; 5′ cloning site Xho 1 (unknown if destroyed); 3′ cloning site Eco R1 (unknown if destroyed)
  Sequencing primers: 5′ gggataacagggtaattgtttgaatg
Terms and licenses: Academic/Nonprofit Terms; Industry Terms: Not Available to Industry
How to cite: MSCVpic2neo-EGFP-p16 shRNA was a gift from Ji Luo (Addgene plasmid # 164919 ; http://n2t.net/addgene:164919 ; RRID:Addgene_164919)
