>Addgene plasmid #164919 | MSCVpic2neo-EGFP-p16 shRNA | depositor partial sequence | sequence record 320457 | EGFP cDNA
ATGGTGAGCAAGGGCGAGGAGCTGTTCACCGGGGTGGTGCCCATCCTGGTCGAGCTGGACGGCGACGTAA
ACGGCCACAAGTTCAGCGTGTCCGGCGAGGGCGAGGGCGATGCCACCTACGGCAAGCTGACCCTGAAGTT
CATCTGCACCACCGGCAAGCTGCCCGTGCCCTGGCCCACCCTCGTGACCACCCTGACCTACGGCGTGCAG
TGCTTCAGCCGCTACCCCGACCACATGAAGCAGCACGACTTCTTCAAGTCCGCCATGCCCGAAGGCTACG
TCCAGGAGCGCACCATCTTCTTCAAGGACGACGGCAACTACAAGACCCGCGCCGAGGTGAAGTTCGAGGG
CGACACCCTGGTGAACCGCATCGAGCTGAAGGGCATCGACTTCAAGGAGGACGGCAACATCCTGGGGCAC
AAGCTGGAGTACAACTACAACAGCCACAACGTCTATATCATGGCCGACAAGCAGAAGAACGGCATCAAGG
TGAACTTCAAGATCCGCCACAACATCGAGGACGGCAGCGTGCAGCTCGCCGACCACTACCAGCAGAACAC
CCCCATCGGCGACGGCCCCGTGCTGCTGCCCGACAACCACTACCTGAGCACCCAGTCCGCCCTGAGCAAA
GACCCCAACGAGAAGCGCGATCACATGGTCCTGCTGGAGTTCGTGACCGCCGCCGGGATCACTCTCGGCA
TGGACGTGCTGTACAAGTAG
