>Addgene plasmid #164919 | MSCVpic2neo-EGFP-p16 shRNA | depositor partial sequence | sequence record 320458 | p16 shRNA
ACTCGGGAAACTTAGATCATCA
